>Addgene plasmid #27676 | Cortactin-pmCherryC1 | addgene full sequence | sequence record 204487 | Addgene NGS Result
CGTTACATAACTTACGGTAAATGGCCCGCCTGGCTGACCGCCCAACGACCCCCGCCCATTGACGTCAATA
ATGACGTATGTTCCCATAGTAACGCCAATAGGGACTTTCCATTGACGTCAATGGGTGGAGTATTTACGGT
AAACTGCCCACTTGGCAGTACATCAAGTGTATCATATGCCAAGTACGCCCCCTATTGACGTCAATGACGG
TAAATGGCCCGCCTGGCATTATGCCCAGTACATGACCTTATGGGACTTTCCTACTTGGCAGTACATCTAC
GTATTAGTCATCGCTATTACCATGGTGATGCGGTTTTGGCAGTACATCAATGGGCGTGGATAGCGGTTTG
ACTCACGGGGATTTCCAAGTCTCCACCCCATTGACGTCAATGGGAGTTTGTTTTGGCACCAAAATCAACG
GGACTTTCCAAAATGTCGTAACAACTCCGCCCCATTGACGCAAATGGGCGGTAGGCGTGTACGGTGGGAG
GTCTATATAAGCAGAGCTGGTTTAGTGAACCGTCAGATCCGCTAGCACCATGGTGAGCAAGGGCGAGGAG
GATAACATGGCCATCATCAAGGAGTTCATGCGCTTCAAGGTGCACATGGAGGGCTCCGTGAACGGCCACG
AGTTCGAGATCGAGGGCGAGGGCGAGGGCCGCCCCTACGAGGGCACCCAGACCGCCAAGCTGAAGGTGAC
CAAGGGTGGCCCCCTGCCCTTCGCCTGGGACATCCTGTCCCCTCAGTTCATGTACGGCTCCAAGGCCTAC
GTGAAGCACCCCGCCGACATCCCCGACTACTTGAAGCTGTCCTTCCCCGAGGGCTTCAAGTGGGAGCGCG
TGATGAACTTCGAGGACGGCGGCGTGGTGACCGTGACCCAGGACTCCTCCCTGCAGGACGGCGAGTTCAT
CTACAAGGTGAAGCTGCGCGGCACCAACTTCCCCTCCGACGGCCCCGTAATGCAGAAGAAGACCATGGGC
TGGGAGGCCTCCTCCGAGCGGATGTACCCCGAGGACGGCGCCCTGAAGGGCGAGATCAAGCAGAGGCTGA
AGCTGAAGGACGGCGGCCACTACGACGCTGAGGTCAAGACCACCTACAAGGCCAAGAAGCCCGTGCAGCT
GCCCGGCGCCTACAACGTCAACATCAAGTTGGACATCACCTCCCACAACGAGGACTACACCATCGTGGAA
CAGTACGAACGCGCCGAGGGCCGCCACTCCACCGGCGGCATGGACGAGCTGTACAAGTCCGGACTCAGAT
CTCGAGCTCAAGCTTCGAATTCTGCAGTCGACGGTACCATGTGGAAAGCCTCTGCAGGCCATGCTGTGTC
CATCACGCAGGATGATGGAGGAGCTGATGACTGGGAGACTGATCCTGATTTTGTGAATGATGTGAGTGAA
AAGGAGCAGAGATGGGGTGCTAAAACCGTGCAGGGATCGGGGCACCAGGAACACATCAACATTCACAAGC
TTCGAGAGAATGTCTTCCAAGAACACCAGACGCTCAAGGAGAAGGAGCTGGAAACGGGACCCAAGGCTTC
CCACGGCTATGGCGGGAAGTTCGGTGTGGAGCAGGATAGGATGGACAGATCAGCCGTGGGCCATGAGTAC
CAGTCGAAGCTTTCCAAGCACTGCTCACAAGTGGACTCGGTCCGGGGCTTCGGAGGCAAGTTCGGTGTCC
AGATGGACAGGGTGGATCAGTCTGCTGTAGGCTTTGAATACCAGGGGAAGACTGAGAAGCATGCCTCCCA
GAAAGACTACTCTAGTGGCTTCGGTGGCAAATACGGTGTGCAAGCTGACCGTGTAGACAAGAGTGCCGTG
GGCTTTGACTACCAGGGCAAGACGGAGAAGCATGAGTCTCAGAAAGATTACTCCAAAGGTTTTGGTGGCA
AATATGGGATTGACAAGGACAAGGTGGATAAAAGTGCTGTGGGCTTTGAGTATCAAGGCAAGACAGAGAA
GCACGAATCCCAGAAAGACTATGTAAAAGGCTTTGGAGGAAAGTTTGGTGTGCAGACAGACAGACAGGAC
AAGTGTGCCCTTGGCTGGGACCATCAGGAGAAGCTGCAGCTGCATGAATCCCAAAAAGACTATAAGACTG
GTTTCGGAGGCAAATTTGGTGTTCAGTCCGAGAGGCAGGACTCCTCCGCTGTGGGGTTTGATTACAAGGA
GAGATTGGCCAAGCACGAGCCCCAGCAAGACTATGCCAAAGGATTCGGCGGGAAGTATGGGGTGCAGAAG
GATCGGATGGACAAGAATGCATCCACCTTTGAAGAAGTGGTCCAGGTGCCATCTGCCTATCAGAAGACTG
TCCCCATTGAGGCCGTAACCAGCAAAACCAGTAATATCCGTGCTAACTTTGAAAACCTGGCAAAGGAGAG
AGAGCAGGAGGACAGGCGGAAGGCAGAAGCCGAGAGAGCTCAGCGGATGGCCAAAGAAAGACAGGAGCAG
GAGGAGGCGCGCAGGAAGCTGGAAGAGCAAGCCAGAGCCAAGAAGCAGACGCCCCCTGCATCCCCTAGTC
CTCAACCAATTGAAGACAGACCACCCTCCAGCCCCATCTATGAGGATGCAGCTCCGTTCAAGGCCGAGCC
GAGCTACCGAGGTAGCGAACCTGAGCCTGAGTACAGCATCGAGGCCGCAGGCATTCCTGAGGCTGGCAGC
CAGCAAGGCCTGACCTATACATCAGAGCCCGTGTACGAGACTACAGAGGCTCCTGGCCACTATCAAGCAG
AGGATGACACCTACGATGGGTATGAGAGTGACCTGGGCATCACAGCCATCGCCCTGTATGACTACCAGGC
TGCTGGCGATGATGAGATCTCCTTTGACCCTGATGACATCATCACCAACATAGAAATGATTGACGATGGC
TGGTGGCGTGGGGTGTGCAAGGGCAGATACGGGCTCTTCCCAGCCAACTATGTGGAGCTGCGGCAGTAGG
AATTCTGCAGATATCCATCACACTGGCGGCCGCTCGAGCATGCATCTAGATAACTGATCATAATCAGCCA
TACCACATTTGTAGAGGTTTTACTTGCTTTAAAAAACCTCCCACACCTCCCCCTGAACCTGAAACATAAA
ATGAATGCAATTGTTGTTGTTAACTTGTTTATTGCAGCTTATAATGGTTACAAATAAAGCAATAGCATCA
CAAATTTCACAAATAAAGCATTTTTTTCACTGCATTCTAGTTGTGGTTTGTCCAAACTCATCAATGTATC
TTAACGCGTAAATTGTAAGCGTTAATATTTTGTTAAAATTCGCGTTAAATTTTTGTTAAATCAGCTCATT
TTTTAACCAATAGGCCGAAATCGGCAAAATCCCTTATAAATCAAAAGAATAGACCGAGATAGGGT
[37 nt withheld, positions 3356-3392]
AAAGAACGTGGACTCCAACGTCAAAGG
[49 nt withheld, positions 3420-3468]
T
[91 nt withheld, positions 3470-3560]
G
[124 nt withheld, positions 3562-3685]
CAGGTGGCACTTTTCGGGGAAATGTGCGCGGAACCCCTATTTGTTTATTTTTCTAAATACATTCAAATAT
GTATCCGCTCATGAGACAATAACCCTGATAAATGCTTCAATAATATTGAAAAAGGAAGAGTCCTGAGGCG
GAAAGAACCAGCTGTGGAATGTGTGTCAGTTAGGGTGTGGAAAGTCCCCAGGCTCCCCAGCAGGCAGAAG
TATGCAAAGCATGCATCTCAATTAGTCAGCAACCAGGTGTGGAAAGTCCCCAGGCTCCCCAGCAGGCAGA
AGTATGCAAAGCATGCATCTCAATTAGTCAGCAACCATAGTCCCGCCCCTAACTCCGCCCATCCCGCCCC
TAACTCCGCCCAGTTCCGCCCATTCTCCGCCCCATGGCTGACTAATTTTTTTTATTTATGCAGAGGCCGA
GGCCGCCTCGGCCTCTGAGCTATTCCAGAAGTAGTGAGGAGGCTTTTTTGGAGGCCTAGGCTTTTGCAAA
GATCGATCAAGAGACAGGATGAGGATCGTTTCGCATGATTGAACAAGATGGATTGCACGCAGGTTCTCCG
GCCGCTTGGGTGGAGAGGCTATTCGGCTATGACTGGGCACAACAGACAATCGGCTGCTCTGATGCCGCCG
TGTTCCGGCTGTCAGCGCAGGGGCGCCCGGTTCTTTTTGTCAAGACCGACCTGTCCGGTGCCCTGAATGA
ACTGCAAGACGAGGCAGCGCGGCTATCGTGGCTGGCCACGACGGGCGTTCCTTGCGCAGCTGTGCTCGAC
GTTGTCACTGAAGCGGGAAGGGACTGGCTGCTATTGGGCGAAGTGCCGGGGCAGGATCTCCTGTCATCTC
ACCTTGCTCCTGCCGAGAAAGTATCCATCATGGCTGATGCAATGCGGCGGCTGCATACGCTTGATCCGGC
TACCTGCCCATTCGACCACCAAGCGAAACATCGCATCGAGCGAGCACGTACTCGGATGGAAGCCGGTCTT
GTCGATCAGGATGATCTGGACGAAGAGCATCAGGGGCTCGCGCCAGCCGAACTGTTCGCCAGGCTCAAGG
CGAGCATGCCCGACGGCGAGGATCTCGTCGTGACCCATGGCGATGCCTGCTTGCCGAATATCATGGTGGA
AAATGGCCGCTTTTCTGGATTCATCGACTGTGGCCGGCTGGGTGTGGCGGACCGCTATCAGGACATAGCG
TTGGCTACCCGTGATATTGCTGAAGAGCTTGGCGGCGAATGGGCTGACCGCTTCCTCGTGCTTTACGGTA
TCGCCGCTCCCGATTCGCAGCGCATCGCCTTCTATCGCCTTCTTGACGAGTTCTTCTGAGCGGGACTCTG
GGGTTCGAAATGACCGACCAAGCGACGCCCAACCTGCCATCACGAGATTTCGATTCCACCGCCGCCTTCT
ATGAAAGGTTGGGCTTCGGAATCGTTTTCCGGGACGCCGGCTGGATGATCCTCCAGCGCGGGGATCTCAT
GCTGGAGTTCTTCGCCCACCCTAGGGGGAGGCTAACTGAAACACGGAAGGAGACAATACCGGAAGGAACC
CGCGCTATGACGGCAATAAAAAGACAGAATAAAACGCACGGTGTTGGGTCGTTTGTTCATAAACGCGGGG
TTCGGTCCCAGGGCTGGCACTCTGTCGATACCCCACCGAGACCCCATTGGGGCCAATACGCCCGCGTTTC
TTCCTTTTCCCCACCCCACCCCCCAAGTTCGGGTGAAGGCCCAGGGCTCGCAGCCAACGTCGGGGCGGCA
GGCCCTGCCATAGCCTCAGGTTACTCATATATACTTTAGATTGATTTAAAACTTCATTTTTAATTTAAAA
GGATCTAGGTGAAGATCCTTTTTGATAATCTCATGACCAAAATCCCTTAACGTGAGTTTTCGTTCCACTG
AGCGTCAGACCCCGTAGAAAAGATCAAAGGATCTTCTTGAGATCCTTTTTTTCTGCGCGTAATCTGCTGC
TTGCAAACAAAAAAACCACCGCTACCAGCGGTGGTTTGTTTGCCGGATCAAGAGCTACCAACTCTTTTTC
CGAAGGTAACTGGCTTCAGCAGAGCGCAGATACCAAATACTGTTCTTCTAGTGTAGCCGTAGTTAGGCCA
CCACTTCAAGAACTCTGTAGCACCGCCTACATACCTCGCTCTGCTAATCCTGTTACCAGTGGCTGCTGCC
AGTGGCGATAAGTCGTGTCTTACCGGGTTGGACTCAAGACGATAGTTACCGGATAAGGCGCAGCGGTCGG
GCTGAACGGGGGGTTCGTGCACACAGCCCAGCTTGGAGCGAACGACCTACACCGAACTGAGATACCTACA
GCGTGAGCTATGAGAAAGCGCCACGCTTCCCGAAGGGAGAAAGGCGGACAGGTATCCGGTAAGCGGCAGG
GTCGGAACAGGAGAGCGCACGAGGGAGCTTCCAGGGGGAAACGCCTGGTATCTTTATAGTCCTGTCGGGT
TTCGCCACCTCTGACTTGAGCGTCGATTTTTGTGATGCTCGTCAGGGGGGCGGAGCCTATGGAAAAACGC
CAGCAACGCGGCCTTTTTACGGTTCCTGGCCTTTTGCTGGCCTTTTGCTCACATGTTCTTTCCTGCGTTA
TCCCCTGATTCTGTGGATAACCGTATTACCGCCATGCATTAGTTATTAATAGTAATCAATTACGGGGTCA
TTAGTTCATAGCCCATATATGGAGTTCCG
Features (pLannotate 1.2.2; 16 found; start..end, strand, type, name):
      1..304     +  enhancer       CMV enhancer: human cytomegalovirus immediate early enhancer
    305..508     +  promoter       CMV promoter: human cytomegalovirus (CMV) immediate early promoter
    540..1247    +  CDS            mCherry: mCherry is a basic (constitutively fluorescent) red fluorescent protein published in 2004, derived from Discosoma sp.. It is reported to be a very rapidly-maturing monomer with low acid sensitivity.
   1248..1298    +  misc_feature   MCS (fragment): multiple cloning site
   1299..2936    +  CDS            Cttn: SRC8_MOUSE - Also known as Ems1. Experimental evidence at protein level: Swiss-Prot protein existence level 1. Contributes to the organization of the actin cytoskeleton and cell shape (PubMed:17403031). Plays a role in the formation of lamellipodia and in cell migration (By similarity). Plays a role in the regulation of neuron morphology, axon growth and formation of neuronal growth cones (By similarity). Through its interaction with CTTNBP2, involved in the regulation of neuronal spine density (PubMed:22262902). Plays a role in the invasiveness of cancer cells, and the formation of metastases
   2995..3079    +  CDS            large T antigen (fragment): large T antigen from SV40 (simian virus 40)
   3102..3223    +  polyA_signal   SV40 poly(A) signal: SV40 polyadenylation signal
   3257..3685    -  rep_origin     f1 ori (sequence partly withheld): f1 bacteriophage origin of replication; arrow indicates direction of (+) strand synthesis
   3712..3816    +  promoter       AmpR promoter: bla
   3818..4175    +  promoter       SV40 promoter: SV40 enhancer and early promoter
   4210..5004    +  CDS            NeoR/KanR: aminoglycoside phosphotransferase from Tn5; aph(3')-II (or nptII); confers resistance to neomycin, kanamycin, and G418 (Geneticin®)
   5025..5177    +  CDS            ble (fragment): BLE_KLEPN - Experimental evidence at protein level: Swiss-Prot protein existence level 1. Binding protein with a strong affinity to the bleomycin family of antibiotics. Binds to CL990; an antimitotic-antibiotic compound. From Klebsiella pneumoniae.
   5236..5283    +  polyA_signal   HSV TK poly(A) signal: herpes simplex virus thymidine kinase polyadenylation signal (Cole and Stacy, 1985)
   5374..5390    -  polyA_signal   bGH poly(A) signal (fragment): bovine growth hormone polyadenylation signal
   5612..6200    +  rep_origin     ori: high-copy-number ColE1/pMB1/pBR322/pUC origin of replication
   6315..6374    +  enhancer       CMV enhancer (fragment): human cytomegalovirus immediate early enhancer
