[The description below was written by a language model from this plasmid's Addgene catalogue record and pLannotate feature annotations shown in this document.]
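Description:
Cortactin-pmCherryC1 is a mammalian expression plasmid built on the Clontech pmCherry-C1 backbone, carrying mouse cortactin (Cttn, also known as Ems1) fused to the C-terminus of the red fluorescent protein mCherry. The sequenced construct is about 6.4 kb. The human cytomegalovirus immediate early enhancer and promoter drive a single open reading frame in which mCherry comes first, followed by a short stretch of residual multiple cloning site that acts as a linker, and then the roughly 1.65 kb cortactin coding sequence, which was inserted between KpnI and XbaI sites that both remain intact. An SV40 polyadenylation signal terminates the transcript. According to the depositor, the construct was adapted from an earlier cortactin fusion in pEGFP-C1.

The plasmid replicates in E. coli from a high-copy ColE1/pUC-type origin and also contains an f1 phage origin for single-stranded DNA production. Selection relies on one NeoR/KanR (Tn5 aminoglycoside phosphotransferase) gene placed behind tandem promoters: a bacterial bla promoter gives kanamycin resistance in bacteria, while the SV40 enhancer/early promoter, paired with an HSV TK polyadenylation signal, allows G418 selection of stably transfected mammalian cells. The small ble, bGH poly(A) and large T antigen fragments flagged in the annotation appear to be backbone remnants rather than functional elements.

Cortactin helps organise the actin cytoskeleton and contributes to lamellipodia formation and cell migration. The red-tagged fusion allows its localisation and dynamics to be followed by live-cell fluorescence imaging. The associated publication surveyed the molecular dynamics of mammalian clathrin-mediated endocytosis, which suggests the plasmid was used to track cortactin recruitment at endocytic sites.
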