Addgene plasmid #27676: Cortactin-pmCherryC1
Depositing lab: Christien Merrifield. Depositing organization: MRC Laboratory of Molecular Biology. Publication: A high precision survey of the molecular dynamics of Mammalian clathrin-mediated endocytosis. Taylor MJ, Perrais D, Merrifield CJ. PLoS Biol. 2011 Mar . 9(3):e1000604. 10.1371/journal.pbio.1000604 PubMed 21445324.
Backbone
  Vector backbone: pmCherry-C1
  Backbone manufacturer: Clontech
  Backbone size w/o insert (bp): 4722
  Vector type: Mammalian Expression
Growth in bacteria
  Bacterial resistance: Kanamycin, 50 μg/mL
  Growth temperature: 37°C
  Growth strain: DH5alpha
  Copy number: Unknown
Gene/Insert
  Gene/Insert name: Cortactin
  Species: M. musculus (mouse)
  Insert size (bp): 1650
  Entrez Gene: Cttn (a.k.a. 1110020L01Rik, Ems1)
  Tag / fusion protein: mCherry (N terminal on insert)
  Cloning method: Restriction Enzyme; 5′ cloning site KpnI (not destroyed); 3′ cloning site XbaI (not destroyed)
  Sequencing primers: 5′ mCherry-F 5'-ccccgtaatgcagaagaaga; 3′ SV40pA-R
Terms and licenses: Academic/Nonprofit Terms; Industry Terms: Not Available to Industry
Depositor comments: Adapted from Natalie Soulet Cortactin-pEGFP-C1 construct.
How to cite: Cortactin-pmCherryC1 was a gift from Christien Merrifield (Addgene plasmid # 27676 ; http://n2t.net/addgene:27676 ; RRID:Addgene_27676)
