>Addgene plasmid #27676 | Cortactin-pmCherryC1 | addgene partial sequence | sequence record 34019 | 27676 with mCherry-F (5' ccccgtaatgcagaagaaga 3')
GGCGGCCACTACGACGCTGAGGTCAAGACCACCTACAAGGCCAAGAAGCCCGTGCAGCTGCCCGGCGCCT
ACAACGTCAACATCAAGTTGGACATCACCTCCCACAACGAGGACTACACCATCGTGGAACAGTACGAACG
CGCCGAGGGCCGCCACTCCACCGGCGGCATGGACGAGCTGTACAAGTCCGGACTCAGATCTCGAGCTCAA
GCTTCGAATTCTGCAGTCGACGGTACCATGTGGAAAGCCTCTGCAGGCCATGCTGTGTCCATCACGCAGG
ATGATGGAGGAGCTGATGACTGGGAGACTGATCCTGATTTTGTGAATGATGTGAGTGAAAAGGAGCAGAG
ATGGGGTGCTAAAACCGTGCAGGGATCGGGGCACCAGGAACACATCAACATTCACAAGCTTCGAGAGAAT
GTCTTCCAAGAACACCAGACGCTCAAGGAGAAGGAGCTGGAAACGGGACCCAAGGCTTCCCACGGCTATG
GCGGGAAGTTCGGTGTGGAGCAGGATAGGATGGACAGATCAGCCGTGGGCCATGAGTACCAGTCGAAGCT
TTCCAAGCACTGCTCACAAGTGGACTCGGTCCGGGGCTTCGGAGGCAAGTTCGGTGTCCAGATGGACAGG
GTGGATCAGTCTGCTGTAGGCTTTGAATACCAGGGGAAGACTGAGAAGCATGCCTCCCAGAAAGACTACT
CTAGTGGCTTCGGTGGCAAATACGGTGTGCAAGCTGACCGTGTAGACAAGAGTGCCGTGGGCTTTGACTA
CCAGGGCAAGACGGAGAAGCATGAGTCTCA
